Addgene plasmid #144620: TFORF3144
Purpose: Lentiviral vector for overexpressing transcription factor ORFs with unique 24-bp barcodes. Barcodes facilitate identification of transcription factors in pooled screens.
Depositing lab: Feng Zhang. Depositing organization: Broad Institute. Publication: A transcription factor atlas of directed differentiation. Joung J, Ma S, Tay T, Geiger-Schuller KR, Kirchgatterer PC, Verdine VK, Guo B, Arias-Garcia MA, Allen WE, Singh A, Kuksenko O, Abudayyeh OO, Gootenberg JS, Fu Z, Macrae RK, Buenrostro JD, Regev A, Zhang F. Cell. 2023 Jan 5;186(1):209-229.e26. doi: 10.1016/j.cell.2022.11.026. PubMed 36608654.
Backbone
  Vector backbone: pLX_TRC317
  Backbone manufacturer: Broad Institute Genetic Perturbation Platform
  Backbone size w/o insert (bp): 8264
  Vector type: Mammalian Expression, Lentiviral
  Selectable markers: Puromycin
Growth in bacteria
  Bacterial resistance: Ampicillin, 100 μg/mL
  Growth temperature: 30°C
  Growth strain: NEB Stable
  Copy number: High Copy
Gene/Insert
  Gene/Insert name: MIER2
  Species: H. sapiens (human)
  Insert size (bp): 1733
  Entrez Gene: MIER2 (a.k.a. KIAA1193)
  Promoter: EF1a
  Tag / fusion protein: V5 (C terminal on insert)
  Cloning method: Gateway Cloning
  Sequencing primers: 5′ GGGTGGAGACTGAAGTTAGGCCAG; 3′ CACATAGCGTAAAAGGAGCAACATAG
Resource information
  A portion of this plasmid was derived from a plasmid made by: Broad Institute Genetic Perturbation Platform
Terms and licenses: Academic/Nonprofit Terms; Industry Terms: Not Available to Industry
Depositor comments: NM_001346105.1 Please test multiple small colonies in case of plasmid recombination. To make this collection available in a timely manner, a portion of this collection was not fully sequenced by Addgene. If an Addgene verified full plasmid sequence is not available, please contact us prior to placing an order to request the full sequence.
How to cite: TFORF3144 was a gift from Feng Zhang (Addgene plasmid # 144620 ; http://n2t.net/addgene:144620 ; RRID:Addgene_144620)
