[The description below was written by a language model from this plasmid's Addgene catalogue record and pLannotate feature annotations shown in this document.]
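Description:
TFORF3144 is a third-generation-style, self-inactivating lentiviral expression plasmid built on the pLX_TRC317 backbone and carrying the human MIER2 open reading frame, one member of a barcoded transcription factor ORF collection. In bacteria it is maintained through a high-copy ColE1/pUC-type origin with ampicillin selection (AmpR under its own bla promoter). An f1 origin and remnants of a lacZα/lac promoter cloning region flanked by T7 and T3 promoters are also present in the backbone. The depositor notes that the plasmid can recombine, which is a common issue with LTR-containing vectors.

The viral portion begins with an RSV promoter fused to a truncated HIV-1 5' LTR, which drives Tat-independent production of genomic RNA in packaging cells. It is followed by the Ψ packaging signal with a gag fragment and the RRE for Rev-dependent nuclear export. The cassette ends in a ΔU3 3' LTR, which inactivates the LTR promoter after integration, with an SV40 polyadenylation signal downstream. Within the transferred region, an SV40 early promoter/origin segment precedes a puromycin N-acetyltransferase gene for selection of transduced mammalian cells, and a cPPT/CTS element aids nuclear import.

The EF-1α promoter then drives MIER2, annotated as a transcriptional repressor. The ORF was inserted by Gateway cloning, so it sits between attB1 and attB2 sites and is fused at its C terminus to a V5 epitope tag. A WPRE downstream enhances transcript expression. The record states that each construct carries a unique 24-bp barcode, although this is not annotated in the feature table. The barcode allows the overexpressed factor to be identified in pooled screens, such as those used to study directed differentiation.
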