Features (pLannotate 1.2.2; 34 found; start..end, strand, type, name):
      5..231     +  promoter       RSV promoter: Rous sarcoma virus enhancer/promoter
    232..412     +  LTR            5' LTR (truncated): truncated 5' long terminal repeat (LTR) from HIV-1
    459..584     +  misc_feature   HIV-1 Ψ: packaging signal of human immunodeficiency virus type 1
    568..931     +  CDS            HIV-1 gag (fragment): gag protein from human immunodeficiency virus 1; gag
   1077..1310    +  misc_feature   RRE: The Rev response element (RRE) of HIV-1 allows for Rev-dependent mRNA export from the nucleus to the cytoplasm.
   1687..1713    +  CDS            Rev (fragment): human immunodeficiency virus 1 (HIV-1) Rev protein; rev; enhances nuclear export of unspliced and incompletely spliced viral mRNAs
   1720..1743    +  promoter       SV40 promoter (fragment): SV40 early promoter
   1744..1815    +  promoter       SV40 promoter (fragment): SV40 enhancer and early promoter
   1839..1974    +  rep_origin     SV40 ori: SV40 origin of replication
   2020..2616    +  CDS            PuroR (fragment): puromycin N-acetyltransferase; pac from Streptomyces; confers resistance to puromycin
   2665..2782    +  misc_feature   cPPT/CTS: central polypurine tract and central termination sequence of HIV-1
   2847..2913    +  CDS            small t antigen (fragment): SV40 (simian virus 40) small t antigen
   2920..4098    +  promoter       EF-1α promoter: strong constitutive promoter for human elongation factor EF-1α
   4119..4136    +  protein_bind   attB1 (fragment): mutant version of attB; core recombination site for the Gateway® BP reaction BP Clonase™
   4136..5668    +  CDS            MIER2 (fragment): MIER2_HUMAN - Also known as KIAA1193. Experimental evidence at protein level: Swiss-Prot protein existence level 1. Transcriptional repressor. From Homo sapiens (Human).
   5671..5694    -  protein_bind   attB2: mutant version of attB; recombination site for the Gateway® BP reaction BP Clonase™
   5702..5743    +  CDS            V5 tag: epitope tag from simian virus 5
   5759..5812    +  promoter       U6 promoter (fragment): RNA polymerase III promoter for human U6 snRNA
   5854..6442    +  misc_feature   WPRE: woodchuck hepatitis virus posttranscriptional regulatory element
   6493..6512    +  misc_feature   cPPT/CTS (fragment): central polypurine tract and central termination sequence of HIV-1
   6514..6747    +  LTR            3' LTR (ΔU3): self-inactivating 3' long terminal repeat (LTR) from HIV-1
   6825..6946    +  polyA_signal   SV40 poly(A) signal: SV40 polyadenylation signal
   6986..7121    +  rep_origin     SV40 ori: SV40 origin of replication
   7142..7160    -  promoter       T7 promoter: promoter for bacteriophage T7 RNA polymerase
   7168..7323    +  CDS            lacZα (fragment): LacZα fragment of β-galactosidase; lacZ fragment
   7328..7756    +  rep_origin     f1 ori (sequence partly withheld): f1 bacteriophage origin of replication; arrow indicates direction of (+) strand synthesis
   7809..7913    +  promoter       AmpR promoter: bla
   7914..8774    +  CDS            AmpR: β-lactamase; bla; confers resistance to ampicillin, carbenicillin, and related antibiotics
   8945..9533    +  rep_origin     ori: high-copy-number ColE1/pMB1/pBR322/pUC origin of replication
   9716..9808    +  CDS            lacI (fragment): lac repressor; lacI; The lac repressor binds to the lac operator to inhibit transcription in E. coli. This inhibition can be relieved by adding lactose or isopropyl-β-D-thiogalactopyranoside (IPTG).
   9821..9842    +  protein_bind   CAP binding site: CAP binding activates transcription in the presence of cAMP. E. coli catabolite activator protein
   9857..9887    +  promoter       lac promoter: promoter for the E. coli lac operon
   9895..9911    +  protein_bind   lac operator: The lac repressor binds to the lac operator to inhibit transcription in E. coli. This inhibition can be relieved by adding lactose or isopropyl-β-D-thiogalactopyranoside (IPTG). lac repressor encoded by lacI
   9956..9974    +  promoter       T3 promoter: promoter for bacteriophage T3 RNA polymerase
>Addgene plasmid #144620 | TFORF3144 | addgene full sequence | sequence record 471170 | Addgene NGS Result
TTAATGTAGTCTTATGCAATACTCTTGTAGTCTTGCAACATGGTAACGATGAGTTAGCAACATGCCTTAC
AAGGAGAGAAAAAGCACCGTGCATGCCGATTGGTGGAAGTAAGGTGGTACGATCGTGCCTTATTAGGAAG
GCAACAGACGGGTCTGACATGGATTGGACGAACCACTGAATTGCCGCATTGCAGAGATATTGTATTTAAG
TGCCTAGCTCGATACATAAACGGGTCTCTCTGGTTAGACCAGATCTGAGCCTGGGAGCTCTCTGGCTAAC
TAGGGAACCCACTGCTTAAGCCTCAATAAAGCTTGCCTTGAGTGCTTCAAGTAGTGTGTGCCCGTCTGTT
GTGTGACTCTGGTAACTAGAGATCCCTCAGACCCTTTTAGTCAGTGTGGAAAATCTCTAGCAGTGGCGCC
CGAACAGGGACTTGAAAGCGAAAGGGAAACCAGAGGAGCTCTCTCGACGCAGGACTCGGCTTGCTGAAGC
GCGCACGGCAAGAGGCGAGGGGCGGCGACTGGTGAGTACGCCAAAAATTTTGACTAGCGGAGGCTAGAAG
GAGAGAGATGGGTGCGAGAGCGTCAGTATTAAGCGGGGGAGAATTAGATCGCGATGGGAAAAAATTCGGT
TAAGGCCAGGGGGAAAGAAAAAATATAAATTAAAACATATAGTATGGGCAAGCAGGGAGCTAGAACGATT
CGCAGTTAATCCTGGCCTGTTAGAAACATCAGAAGGCTGTAGACAAATACTGGGACAGCTACAACCATCC
CTTCAGACAGGATCAGAAGAACTTAGATCATTATATAATACAGTAGCAACCCTCTATTGTGTGCATCAAA
GGATAGAGATAAAAGACACCAAGGAAGCTTTAGACAAGATAGAGGAAGAGCAAAACAAAAGTAAGACCAC
CGCACAGCAAGCGGCCGCTGATCTTCAGACCTGGAGGAGGAGATATGAGGGACAATTGGAGAAGTGAATT
ATATAAATATAAAGTAGTAAAAATTGAACCATTAGGAGTAGCACCCACCAAGGCAAAGAGAAGAGTGGTG
CAGAGAGAAAAAAGAGCAGTGGGAATAGGAGCTTTGTTCCTTGGGTTCTTGGGAGCAGCAGGAAGCACTA
TGGGCGCAGCGTCAATGACGCTGACGGTACAGGCCAGACAATTATTGTCTGGTATAGTGCAGCAGCAGAA
CAATTTGCTGAGGGCTATTGAGGCGCAACAGCATCTGTTGCAACTCACAGTCTGGGGCATCAAGCAGCTC
CAGGCAAGAATCCTGGCTGTGGAAAGATACCTAAAGGATCAACAGCTCCTGGGGATTTGGGGTTGCTCTG
GAAAACTCATTTGCACCACTGCTGTGCCTTGGAATGCTAGTTGGAGTAATAAATCTCTGGAACAGATTTG
GAATCACACGACCTGGATGGAGTGGGACAGAGAAATTAACAATTACACAAGCTTAATACACTCCTTAATT
GAAGAATCGCAAAACCAGCAAGAAAAGAATGAACAAGAATTATTGGAATTAGATAAATGGGCAAGTTTGT
GGAATTGGTTTAACATAACAAATTGGCTGTGGTATATAAAATTATTCATAATGATAGTAGGAGGCTTGGT
AGGTTTAAGAATAGTTTTTGCTGTACTTTCTATAGTGAATAGAGTTAGGCAGGGATATTCACCATTATCG
TTTCAGACCCACCTCCCAACCCCGAGGGGACCCATGCATTGCATCTCAATTAGTCAGCAACCAGGTGTGG
AAAGTCCCCAGGCTCCCCAGCAGGCAGAAGTATGCAAAGCATGCGTCTCAATTAGTCAGCAACCATAGTC
CCGCCCCTAACTCCGCCCATCCCGCCCCTAACTCCGCCCAGTTCCGCCCATTCTCCGCCCCATGGCTGAC
TAATTTTTTTTATTTATGCAGAGGCCGAGGCCGCCTCGGCCTCTGAGCTATTCCAGAAGTAGTGAGGAGG
CTTTTTTGGAGGCCTAGGCTTTTGCAAAAAGCTTTCTAGAGGTACCACCGGAGCTTACCATGACCGAGTA
CAAGCCCACGGTGCGCCTCGCCACCCGCGACGACGTCCCCAGGGCCGTACGCACCCTCGCCGCCGCGTTC
GCCGACTACCCCGCCACGCGCCACACCGTCGATCCGGACCGCCACATCGAGCGGGTCACCGAGCTGCAAG
AACTCTTCCTCACGCGCGTCGGGCTCGACATCGGCAAGGTGTGGGTCGCGGACGACGGCGCCGCCGTGGC
GGTCTGGACCACGCCGGAGAGCGTCGAAGCGGGGGCGGTGTTCGCCGAGATCGGCCCGCGCATGGCCGAG
TTGAGCGGTTCCCGGCTGGCCGCGCAGCAACAGATGGAAGGCCTCCTGGCGCCGCACCGGCCCAAGGAGC
CCGCGTGGTTCCTGGCCACCGTCGGCGTCTCGCCCGACCACCAGGGCAAGGGTCTGGGCAGCGCCGTCGT
GCTCCCCGGAGTGGAGGCGGCCGAGCGCGCCGGGGTGCCCGCCTTCCTGGAGACCTCCGCGCCCCGCAAC
CTCCCCTTCTACGAGCGGCTCGGCTTCACCGTCACCGCCGACGTCGAGGTGCCCGAAGGACCGCGCACCT
GGTGCATGACCCGCAAGCCCGGTGCCAGTTAACGAATTCTAGATCTTGAGACAAATGGCAGTATTCATCC
ACAATTTTAAAAGAAAAGGGGGGATTGGGGGGTACAGTGCAGGGGAAAGAATAGTAGACATAATAGCAAC
AGACATACAAACTAAAGAATTACAAAAACAAATTACAAAAATTCAAAATTTTCGGGTTTATTACAGGGAC
AGCAGAGATCCACTTTGGCGCCGGCTCGAGGCCTGCAGGTGCAAAGATGGATAAAGTTTTAAACAGAGAG
GAATCTTTGCAGCTAATGGACCTTCTAGGTCTTGAAAGGAGTGGGAATTGGCTCCGGTGCCCGTCAGTGG
GCAGAGCGCACATCGCCCACAGTCCCCGAGAAGTTGGGGGGAGGGGTCGGCAATTGAACCGGTGCCTAGA
GAAGGTGGCGCGGGGTAAACTGGGAAAGTGATGTCGTGTACTGGCTCCGCCTTTTTCCCGAGGGTGGGGG
AGAACCGTATATAAGTGCAGTAGTCGCCGTGAACGTTCTTTTTCGCAACGGGTTTGCCGCCAGAACACAG
GTAAGTGCCGTGTGTGGTTCCCGCGGGCCTGGCCTCTTTACGGGTTATGGCCCTTGCGTGCCTTGAATTA
CTTCCACCTGGCTGCAGTACGTGATTCTTGATCCCGAGCTTCGGGTTGGAAGTGGGTGGGAGAGTTCGAG
GCCTTGCGCTTAAGGAGCCCCTTCGCCTCGTGCTTGAGTTGAGGCCTGGCCTGGGCGCTGGGGCCGCCGC
GTGCGAATCTGGTGGCACCTTCGCGCCTGTCTCGCTGCTTTCGATAAGTCTCTAGCCATTTAAAATTTTT
GATGACCTGCTGCGACGCTTTTTTTCTGGCAAGATAGTCTTGTAAATGCGGGCCAAGATCTGCACACTGG
TATTTCGGTTTTTGGGGCCGCGGGCGGCGACGGGGCCCGTGCGTCCCAGCGCACATGTTCGGCGAGGCGG
GGCCTGCGAGCGCGGCCACCGAGAATCGGACGGGGGTAGTCTCAAGCTGGCCGGCCTGCTCTGGTGCCTG
GCCTCGCGCCGCCGTGTATCGCCCCGCCCTGGGCGGCAAGGCTGGCCCGGTCGGCACCAGTTGCGTGAGC
GGAAAGATGGCCGCTTCCCGGCCCTGCTGCAGGGAGCTCAAAATGGAGGACGCGGCGCTCGGGAGAGCGG
GCGGGTGAGTCACCCACACAAAGGAAAAGGGCCTTTCCGTCCTCAGCCGTCGCTTCATGTGACTCCACGG
AGTACCGGGCGCCGTCCAGGCACCTCGATTAGTTCTCGAGCTTTTGGAGTACGTCGTCTTTAGGTTGGGG
GGAGGGGTTTTATGCGATGGAGTTTCCCCACACTGAGTGGGTGGAGACTGAAGTTAGGCCAGCTTGGCAC
TTGATGTAATTCTCCTTGGAATTTGCCCTTTTTGAGTTTGGATCTTGGTTCATTCTCAAGCCTCAGACAG
TGGTTCAAAGTTTTTTTCTTCCATTTCAGGTGTCGTGAGGCTAGCATCGATTGATCAACAAGTTTGTACA
AAAAAGTTGGCATGGGCTCTGGAGACCATCAGTTCAACCTCGCAGAGATCCTGTCACAGAACTACAGTGT
TAGGGGGGAGTGCGAGGAGGCCTCGAGGTGCCCAGACAAGCCCAAGGAGGAGCTGGAGAAGGACTTCATC
TCCCAGAGCAACGACATGCCCTTTGATGAGCTGCTTGCGCTCTATGGCTACGAGGCGTCAGACCCCATTT
CAGACCGGGAGAGTGAGGGTGGTGACGTGGCCCCGAACCTCCCAGACATGACCCTGGACAAAGAACAAAT
AGCGAAGGATTTGCTTTCAGGGGAAGAAGAGGAAGAGACGCAATCATCTGCTGACGACCTCACCCCGTCC
GTGACCTCCCACGAGGCCTCCGACCTCTTCCCTAACCGGAGTGGATCTCGTTTCCTGGCTGATGAAGACA
GAGAGCCTGGCTCTTCTGCCTCCTCCGACACCGAGGAGGACTCTCTTCCTGCCAACAAATGTAAGAAGGA
GATCATGGTGGGACCTCAGTTCCAAGCTGACCTCAGCAACCTGCACTTGAACCGGCACTGTGAGAAGATC
TACGAGAACGAAGACCAGCTGCTCTGGGACCCCAGCGTCCTCCCTGAGAGGGAGGTGGAGGAGTTCCTGT
ACAGGGCGGTGAAGCGGCGTTGGCACGAGATGGCCGGGCCTCAGCTCCCAGAGGGAGAAGCCGTGAAAGA
CAGTGAGCAGGCGCTGTACGAGTTGGTGAAATGCAACTTCAATGTGGAGGAGGCCCTGCGAAGGCTGCGG
TTCAACGTGAAGGTGATCCGAGATGGGCTCTGTGCTTGGAGTGAAGAGGAGTGCAGGAACTTTGAGCACG
GCTTCCGTGTGCATGGAAAGAACTTTCACCTGATCCAGGCCAACAAGGTGCGCACACGGTCAGTGGGCGA
GTGTGTCGAGTACTACTACCTGTGGAAGAAGTCGGAGCGCTACGACTACTTCGCCCAGCAGACGCGGCTG
GGCCGGAGGAAGTACGTCCCGTCCGGAACCACGGACGCAGACCAGGACCTGGATGGCAGCGACCCCGATG
GCCCCGGCCGTCCGCGCCCGGAGCAAGACACCCTGACTGGGATGCGCACAGATCCACTGAGCGTGGATGG
CACGGCCGGTGGTCTCGATGAGCCCGGAGTGGCCTCTGATGGACTCCCGTCCTCGGAGCCAGGGCCGTGT
TCCTTCCAGCAGCTGGATGAGTCCCCCGCTGTACCCCTGTCCCATCGGCCCCCAGCCCTGGCCGACCCAG
CCTCATACCAGCCAGCTGTCACTGCTCCGGAGCCAGACGCCAGCCCAAGGCTGGCCGTGGACTTCGCCCT
GCCCAAGGAGCTGCCCCTCATCTCCAGCCATGTGGACCTCAGCGGGGATCCGGAGGAGACTGTGGCCCCA
GCACAGGTGGCTTTGTCGGTCACCGAGTTTGGACTCATCGGCATTGGGGACGTGAACCCCTTCCTGGCCG
CCCACCCCACGTGCCCGGCCCCCGGGCTACACTCGGAGCCCCTGTCACACTGTAACGTGATGACCTGCTG
CCCAACTTTCTTGTACAAAGTGGTTGATATCGGTAAGCCTATCCCTAACCCTCTCCTCGGTCTCGATTCT
ACGTAGTAATGAACTAGTCCGTAACTTGAAAGTATTTCGATTTCTTGGCTTTATATATCTTGTGGAAAGG
ACGATCTACGTCCGGCTGCTCGTATCTAACGCGTTAAGTCGACAATCAACCTCTGGATTACAAAATTTGT
GAAAGATTGACTGGTATTCTTAACTATGTTGCTCCTTTTACGCTATGTGGATACGCTGCTTTAATGCCTT
TGTATCATGCTATTGCTTCCCGTATGGCTTTCATTTTCTCCTCCTTGTATAAATCCTGGTTGCTGTCTCT
TTATGAGGAGTTGTGGCCCGTTGTCAGGCAACGTGGCGTGGTGTGCACTGTGTTTGCTGACGCAACCCCC
ACTGGTTGGGGCATTGCCACCACCTGTCAGCTCCTTTCCGGGACTTTCGCTTTCCCCCTCCCTATTGCCA
CGGCGGAACTCATCGCCGCCTGCCTTGCCCGCTGCTGGACAGGGGCTCGGCTGTTGGGCACTGACAATTC
CGTGGTGTTGTCGGGGAAATCATCGTCCTTTCCTTGGCTGCTCGCCTGTGTTGCCACCTGGATTCTGCGC
GGGACGTCCTTCTGCTACGTCCCTTCGGCCCTCAATCCAGCGGACCTTCCTTCCCGCGGCCTGCTGCCGG
CTCTGCGGCCTCTTCCGCGTCTTCGCCTTCGCCCTCAGACGAGTCGGATCTCCCTTTGGGCCGCCTCCCC
GCGTCGACTTTAAGACCAATGACTTACAAGGCAGCTGTAGATCTTAGCCACTTTTTAAAAGAAAAGGGGG
GACTGGAAGGGCTAATTCACTCCCAACGAAGACAAGATCTGCTTTTTGCTTGTACTGGGTCTCTCTGGTT
AGACCAGATCTGAGCCTGGGAGCTCTCTGGCTAACTAGGGAACCCACTGCTTAAGCCTCAATAAAGCTTG
CCTTGAGTGCTTCAAGTAGTGTGTGCCCGTCTGTTGTGTGACTCTGGTAACTAGAGATCCCTCAGACCCT
TTTAGTCAGTGTGGAAAATCTCTAGCAGTACGTATAGTAGTTCATGTCATCTTATTATTCAGTATTTATA
ACTTGCAAAGAAATGAATATCAGAGAGTGAGAGGAACTTGTTTATTGCAGCTTATAATGGTTACAAATAA
AGCAATAGCATCACAAATTTCACAAATAAAGCATTTTTTTCACTGCATTCTAGTTGTGGTTTGTCCAAAC
TCATCAATGTATCTTATCATGTCTGGCTCTAGCTATCCCGCCCCTAACTCCGCCCATCCCGCCCCTAACT
CCGCCCAGTTCCGCCCATTCTCCGCCCCATGGCTGACTAATTTTTTTTATTTATGCAGAGGCCGAGGCCG
CCTCGGCCTCTGAGCTATTCCAGAAGTAGTGAGGAGGCTTTTTTGGAGGCCTAGGGACGTACCCAATTCG
CCCTATAGTGAGTCGTATTACGCGCGCTCACTGGCCGTCGTTTTACAACGTCGTGACTGGGAAAACCCTG
GCGTTACCCAACTTAATCGCCTTGCAGCACATCCCCCTTTCGCCAGCTGGCGTAATAGCGAAGAGGCCCG
CACCGATCGCCCTTCCCAACAGTTGCGCAGCCTGAATGGCGAATGGG
[124 nt withheld, positions 7328-7451]
C
[91 nt withheld, positions 7453-7543]
A
[49 nt withheld, positions 7545-7593]
CCTTTGACGTTGGAGTCCACGTTCTTT
[37 nt withheld, positions 7621-7657]
ACCCTATCTCGGTCTATTCTTTTGATTTATAAGGGATTTTGCCGATTTCGGCCTATTGGTTAAAAAATGA
GCTGATTTAACAAAAATTTAACGCGAATTTTAACAAAATATTAACGCTTACAATTTAGGTGGCACTTTTC
GGGGAAATGTGCGCGGAACCCCTATTTGTTTATTTTTCTAAATACATTCAAATATGTATCCGCTCATGAG
ACAATAACCCTGATAAATGCTTCAATAATATTGAAAAAGGAAGAGTATGAGTATTCAACATTTCCGTGTC
GCCCTTATTCCCTTTTTTGCGGCATTTTGCCTTCCTGTTTTTGCTCACCCAGAAACGCTGGTGAAAGTAA
AAGATGCTGAAGATCAGTTGGGTGCACGAGTGGGTTACATCGAACTGGATCTCAACAGCGGTAAGATCCT
TGAGAGTTTTCGCCCCGAAGAACGTTTTCCAATGATGAGCACTTTTAAAGTTCTGCTATGTGGCGCGGTA
TTATCCCGTATTGACGCCGGGCAAGAGCAACTCGGTCGCCGCATACACTATTCTCAGAATGACTTGGTTG
AGTACTCACCAGTCACAGAAAAGCATCTTACGGATGGCATGACAGTAAGAGAATTATGCAGTGCTGCCAT
AACCATGAGTGATAACACTGCGGCCAACTTACTTCTGACAACGATCGGAGGACCGAAGGAGCTAACCGCT
TTTTTGCACAACATGGGGGATCATGTAACTCGCCTTGATCGTTGGGAACCGGAGCTGAATGAAGCCATAC
CAAACGACGAGCGTGACACCACGATGCCTGTAGCAATGGCAACAACGTTGCGCAAACTATTAACTGGCGA
ACTACTTACTCTAGCTTCCCGGCAACAATTAATAGACTGGATGGAGGCGGATAAAGTTGCAGGACCACTT
CTGCGCTCGGCCCTTCCGGCTGGCTGGTTTATTGCTGATAAATCTGGAGCCGGTGAGCGTGGGTCTCGCG
GTATCATTGCAGCACTGGGGCCAGATGGTAAGCCCTCCCGTATCGTAGTTATCTACACGACGGGGAGTCA
GGCAACTATGGATGAACGAAATAGACAGATCGCTGAGATAGGTGCCTCACTGATTAAGCATTGGTAACTG
TCAGACCAAGTTTACTCATATATACTTTAGATTGATTTAAAACTTCATTTTTAATTTAAAAGGATCTAGG
TGAAGATCCTTTTTGATAATCTCATGACCAAAATCCCTTAACGTGAGTTTTCGTTCCACTGAGCGTCAGA
CCCCGTAGAAAAGATCAAAGGATCTTCTTGAGATCCTTTTTTTCTGCGCGTAATCTGCTGCTTGCAAACA
AAAAAACCACCGCTACCAGCGGTGGTTTGTTTGCCGGATCAAGAGCTACCAACTCTTTTTCCGAAGGTAA
CTGGCTTCAGCAGAGCGCAGATACCAAATACTGTTCTTCTAGTGTAGCCGTAGTTAGGCCACCACTTCAA
GAACTCTGTAGCACCGCCTACATACCTCGCTCTGCTAATCCTGTTACCAGTGGCTGCTGCCAGTGGCGAT
AAGTCGTGTCTTACCGGGTTGGACTCAAGACGATAGTTACCGGATAAGGCGCAGCGGTCGGGCTGAACGG
GGGGTTCGTGCACACAGCCCAGCTTGGAGCGAACGACCTACACCGAACTGAGATACCTACAGCGTGAGCT
ATGAGAAAGCGCCACGCTTCCCGAAGGGAGAAAGGCGGACAGGTATCCGGTAAGCGGCAGGGTCGGAACA
GGAGAGCGCACGAGGGAGCTTCCAGGGGGAAACGCCTGGTATCTTTATAGTCCTGTCGGGTTTCGCCACC
TCTGACTTGAGCGTCGATTTTTGTGATGCTCGTCAGGGGGGCGGAGCCTATGGAAAAACGCCAGCAACGC
GGCCTTTTTACGGTTCCTGGCCTTTTGCTGGCCTTTTGCTCACATGTTCTTTCCTGCGTTATCCCCTGAT
TCTGTGGATAACCGTATTACCGCCTTTGAGTGAGCTGATACCGCTCGCCGCAGCCGAACGACCGAGCGCA
GCGAGTCAGTGAGCGAGGAAGCGGAAGAGCGCCCAATACGCAAACCGCCTCTCCCCGCGCGTTGGCCGAT
TCATTAATGCAGCTGGCACGACAGGTTTCCCGACTGGAAAGCGGGCAGTGAGCGCAACGCAATTAATGTG
AGTTAGCTCACTCATTAGGCACCCCAGGCTTTACACTTTATGCTTCCGGCTCGTATGTTGTGTGGAATTG
TGAGCGGATAACAATTTCACACAGGAAACAGCTATGACCATGATTACGCCAAGCGCGCAATTAACCCTCA
CTAAAGGGAACAAAAGCTGGAGCTGCAAGC
