>Addgene plasmid #144620 | TFORF3144 | depositor partial sequence | sequence record 285975 | Insert
ATCGATTGATCAACAAGTTTGTACAAAAAAGTTGGCATGGGCTCTGGAGACCATCAGTTCAACCTCGCAG
AGATCCTGTCACAGAACTACAGTGTTAGGGGGGAGTGCGAGGAGGCCTCGAGGTGCCCAGACAAGCCCAA
GGAGGAGCTGGAGAAGGACTTCATCTCCCAGAGCAACGACATGCCCTTTGATGAGCTGCTTGCGCTCTAT
GGCTACGAGGCGTCAGACCCCATTTCAGACCGGGAGAGTGAGGGTGGTGACGTGGCCCCGAACCTCCCAG
ACATGACCCTGGACAAAGAACAAATAGCGAAGGATTTGCTTTCAGGGGAAGAAGAGGAAGAGACGCAATC
ATCTGCTGACGACCTCACCCCGTCCGTGACCTCCCACGAGGCCTCCGACCTCTTCCCTAACCGGAGTGGA
TCTCGTTTCCTGGCTGATGAAGACAGAGAGCCTGGCTCTTCTGCCTCCTCCGACACCGAGGAGGACTCTC
TTCCTGCCAACAAATGTAAGAAGGAGATCATGGTGGGACCTCAGTTCCAAGCTGACCTCAGCAACCTGCA
CTTGAACCGGCACTGTGAGAAGATCTACGAGAACGAAGACCAGCTGCTCTGGGACCCCAGCGTCCTCCCT
GAGAGGGAGGTGGAGGAGTTCCTGTACAGGGCGGTGAAGCGGCGTTGGCACGAGATGGCCGGGCCTCAGC
TCCCAGAGGGAGAAGCCGTGAAAGACAGTGAGCAGGCGCTGTACGAGTTGGTGAAATGCAACTTCAATGT
GGAGGAGGCCCTGCGAAGGCTGCGGTTCAACGTGAAGGTGATCCGAGATGGGCTCTGTGCTTGGAGTGAA
GAGGAGTGCAGGAACTTTGAGCACGGCTTCCGTGTGCATGGAAAGAACTTTCACCTGATCCAGGCCAACA
AGGTGCGCACACGGTCAGTGGGCGAGTGTGTCGAGTACTACTACCTGTGGAAGAAGTCGGAGCGCTACGA
CTACTTCGCCCAGCAGACGCGGCTGGGCCGGAGGAAGTACGTCCCGTCCGGAACCACGGACGCAGACCAG
GACCTGGATGGCAGCGACCCCGATGGCCCCGGCCGTCCGCGCCCGGAGCAAGACACCCTGACTGGGATGC
GCACAGATCCACTGAGCGTGGATGGCACGGCCGGTGGTCTCGATGAGCCCGGAGTGGCCTCTGATGGACT
CCCGTCCTCGGAGCCAGGGCCGTGTTCCTTCCAGCAGCTGGATGAGTCCCCCGCTGTACCCCTGTCCCAT
CGGCCCCCAGCCCTGGCCGACCCAGCCTCATACCAGCCAGCTGTCACTGCTCCGGAGCCAGACGCCAGCC
CAAGGCTGGCCGTGGACTTCGCCCTGCCCAAGGAGCTGCCCCTCATCTCCAGCCATGTGGACCTCAGCGG
GGATCCGGAGGAGACTGTGGCCCCAGCACAGGTGGCTTTGTCGGTCACCGAGTTTGGACTCATCGGCATT
GGGGACGTGAACCCCTTCCTGGCCGCCCACCCCACGTGCCCGGCCCCCGGGCTACACTCGGAGCCCCTGT
CACACTGTAACGTGATGACCTGCTGCCCAACTTTCTTGTACAAAGTGGTTGATATCGGTAAGCCTATCCC
TAACCCTCTCCTCGGTCTCGATTCTACGTAGTAATGAACTAGTCCGTAACTTGAAAGTATTTCGATTTCT
TGGCTTTATATATCTTGTGGAAAGGACGATCTACGTCCGGCTGCTCGTATCTA
