>Addgene plasmid #144620 | TFORF3144 | depositor partial sequence | sequence record 285976 | Barcode
TCTACGTCCGGCTGCTCGTATCTA
